Addgene plasmid #174914: pMSR:MSMEG_0786:Dendra
Purpose: C-term fluorescent fusion
Depositing lab: Keith Derbyshire & Joseph Wade. Depositing organization: Wadsworth Center, New York State Department of Health. Publication: A Mycobacterial Systems Resource for the Research Community. Judd JA, Canestrari J, Clark R, Joseph A, Lapierre P, Lasek-Nesselquist E, Mir M, Palumbo M, Smith C, Stone M, Upadhyay A, Wirth SE, Dedrick RM, Meier CG, Russell DA, Dills A, Dove E, Kester J, Wolf ID, Zhu J, Rubin ER, Fortune S, Hatfull GF, Gray TA, Wade JT, Derbyshire KM. mBio. 2021 Mar 2;12(2). pii: mBio.02401-20. doi: 10.1128/mBio.02401-20. PubMed 33653882.
Backbone
  Vector backbone: pMSR:Dendra
  Vector type: Bacterial Expression ; Integrating Mycobacterial Expression Vector attL5. T7 expression in E. coli
Growth in bacteria
  Bacterial resistance: Apramycin, 25 μg/mL
  Growth temperature: 37°C
  Growth strain: DH5alpha
  Copy number: High Copy
Gene/Insert
  Gene/Insert name: MSMEG_0786
  Species: M. smegmatis
  Promoter: pmycTetO
  Tag / fusion protein: Gly-Ala Linker/Dendra2/1x Flag Tag (C terminal on insert)
  Cloning method: Ligation Independent Cloning
  Sequencing primers: 5′ TGATAGAGTTTGTCCTCCCTATCAG; 3′ TCCATATGCACCTTGACACG
Resource information
  A portion of this plasmid was derived from a plasmid made by: CP000480.1
Terms and licenses: Academic/Nonprofit Terms; Industry Terms: Not Available to Industry
Depositor comments: 5' cloning site: AseI (destroyed), 3' cloning site: HindIII (not destroyed)
How to cite: pMSR:MSMEG_0786:Dendra was a gift from Keith Derbyshire & Joseph Wade (Addgene plasmid # 174914 ; http://n2t.net/addgene:174914 ; RRID:Addgene_174914)
