[The description below was written by a language model from this plasmid's Addgene catalogue record and pLannotate feature annotations shown in this document.]
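Description:
pMSR:MSMEG_0786:Dendra is a 7,160-nt integrating mycobacterial expression vector built on the pMSR:Dendra backbone and belongs to a systems-level resource of tagged Mycobacterium smegmatis genes. It is maintained in E. coli as a high-copy plasmid through a ColE1/pUC-type origin and selected with apramycin via the aac(3)IV acetyltransferase gene. It has no annotated mycobacterial replication origin. Instead it carries the mycobacteriophage L5 integrase gene (annotated across the sequence origin) with adjacent L5-derived sequence. This system drives site-specific recombination into the L5 attachment site of the mycobacterial chromosome, giving stable single-copy insertion.

The payload is the M. smegmatis open reading frame MSMEG_0786, which the feature table identifies as pknG, a gene encoding a protein kinase. It was inserted by ligation-independent cloning and fused at its C terminus, through a Gly-Ala linker, to the photoconvertible green-to-red fluorescent protein Dendra2, followed by a single FLAG epitope. Expression in mycobacteria comes from the pmycTetO promoter. The two short hits annotated as "tight TRE promoter" fragments most likely reflect its tet operator sequences rather than a mammalian element, and they imply that the promoter can be regulated where a Tet repressor is present. A T7 promoter lies just upstream of the coding sequence and a T7 terminator fragment just downstream, so the same fusion can be expressed in E. coli strains that supply T7 RNA polymerase.

The stated purpose is a C-terminal fluorescent fusion. This suits the construct to imaging the subcellular localization of the protein in live mycobacteria, and the FLAG tag allows detection or affinity capture.
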