Features (pLannotate 1.2.2; 14 found; start..end, strand, type, name):
    336..440     -  CDS            32 (fragment): VG32_BPML5 - Protein predicted: Swiss-Prot protein existence level 4. From Mycobacterium phage L5 (Mycobacteriophage L5).
    496..600     +  CDS            Y4104_STRCO (fragment): Protein inferred from homology: Swiss-Prot protein existence level 3. From Streptomyces coelicolor (strain ATCC BAA-471 / A3(2) / M145).
    658..677     +  promoter       tight TRE promoter (fragment): Tet-responsive promoter PTight, consisting of seven tet operator sequences followed by the minimal CMV promoter
    684..701     +  promoter       tight TRE promoter (fragment): Tet-responsive promoter PTight, consisting of seven tet operator sequences followed by the minimal CMV promoter
    715..733     +  promoter       T7 promoter: promoter for bacteriophage T7 RNA polymerase
    749..3028    +  CDS            pknG: PKNG_MYCS2 - Experimental evidence at protein level: Swiss-Prot protein existence level 1. From Mycolicibacterium smegmatis (strain ATCC 700084 / mc(2)155) (Mycobacterium smegmatis).
   3050..3736    +  CDS            Dendra2: Dendra2 is a photoconvertible green fluorescent protein published in 2006, derived from Dendronephthya sp.. It has high acid sensitivity.
   3776..3796    +  CDS            FLAG (fragment): FLAG® epitope tag, followed by an enterokinase cleavage site
   3805..3847    +  terminator     T7 terminator (fragment): transcription terminator for bacteriophage T7 RNA polymerase
   4053..4853    +  CDS            ApmR: aminoglycoside 3-N-acetyltransferase type IV ; aac(3)IV; confers resistance to apramycin (Paget and Davies, 1996)
   4920..4937    -  misc_feature   MCS (fragment): pBluescript multiple cloning site
   4978..5566    +  rep_origin     ori: high-copy-number ColE1/pMB1/pBR322/pUC origin of replication
   5734..5762    +  misc_feature   MCS (fragment): pUC18/19 multiple cloning site
   6322..274     +  CDS            33 (across the origin): VINT_BPML5 - Also known as int. Protein inferred from homology: Swiss-Prot protein existence level 3. Integrase is necessary for integration of the phage into the host genome by site-specific recombination. From Mycobacterium phage L5 (Mycobacteriophage L5).
>Addgene plasmid #174914 | pMSR:MSMEG_0786:Dendra | addgene full sequence | sequence record 345473 | Addgene NGS Result
CCTGGTGACCACGACGCAGGGCAACCGGCTGTCGAAGTCCGCGTTCACCAAGTCGCTGAAGCGTGGCTAC
GCCAAGATCGGTCGGCCGGAACTCCGCATCCACGACCTCCGCGCTGTCGGCGCTACGTTCGCCGCTCAGG
CAGGTGCGACGACCAAGGAGCTGATGGCCCGTCTCGGTCACACGACTCCTAGGATGGCGATGAAGTACCA
GATGGCGTCTGAGGCCCGCGACGAGGCTATCGCTGAGGCGATGTCCAAGCTGGCCAAGACCTCCTGAAAC
GCAAAAAGCCCCCCTCCCAAGGACACTGAGTCCTAAAGAGGGGGGTTTCTTGTCAGTACGCGAAGAACCA
CGCCTGGCCGCGAGCGCCAGCACCGCCGCTCTGTGCGGAGACCTGGGCACCAGCCCCGCCGCCGCCAGGA
GCATTGCCGTTCCCGCCAGAAATCTAGACGGTGACCACAACGCGCCCGCTTTGATCGGGGACGTCGAAAT
ATTGGATCGTCGGCACCGTCACGGCCGTGGGAGGCGGCACGATCCGCGACGTGATGATCGGCCGCATCCC
CACGGTGCTGCGCAGTGAGCTCTACGCCATCCCGGCGTTGATCTGTGCGTTCGCACGCACAGGCCCGGTG
TGAGAAGGGTCTCTGACGAGCGGGAGAACTCCCTATCAGTGATAGAGTTTGTCCTCCCTATCAGTGATAG
ATAGGCTTAAGGAGTAATACGACTCACTATAGGGAGAAGGAGGCCATTATGACTTCACCCGAGAACCCTG
ATCTCCCAGACGCCGACGACGCTTACGTCGACAGCGGGCCGGGCACACAACCGGCGAGCCTGGAAGACCT
CGACATGGACTCGGCGTCGACCATGCGGCCCATGGCGACGCAGGCCGTGTACCGGCCCGAGTTCGACGAC
ACCGACGGCACATCGCGCGGCACGGTGGTCACCGAGGCCTACGACCAGGTCACCATGGCCACGCGCGCGT
TGTCCCCGATGCGGCGCCTCGGCGGCGGGCTGGTGGAGATCCCGCGTGTCCCCGAACGCGACCCGCTCAC
CGCGTTGATGACCAATCCGGTTGTGGCCGAGTCGAAACGGTTCTGCTGGAACTGCGGCAAGCCCGTCGGA
CGGTCGACGCCAGACGGCCGCGCCCTGTCCGAGGGCTGGTGCCCGCACTGCGGCAGCCCGTATTCGTTCC
TGCCGCAACTGTCCCCGGGCGACATCGTGGCCGACCAGTACGAGATCAAGGGTTGCATCGCGCACGGCGG
CCTGGGCTGGGTGTACCTGGCGTTCGACAAGAACGTCAACGACCGCCCGGTGGTGCTCAAGGGTCTGGTG
CATTCCGGTGACGCCGAGGCGCAGGCCATCGCCATGGCCGAACGGCAGTTCCTCGCCGAGGTGACGCACC
CGGGAATCGTCAAGATCTACAACTTCGTCGAGCACGAGGACAAGCACGGCAACCCCGTCGGCTACATCGT
GATGGAGTACGTCGGCGGCACGTCGCTCAAACAAGCCAGGGGCGCCAAGCTCCCGGTGGCCGAGGCGATC
GGCTACATGCTCGAGATCCTGCCTGCGCTGGGCTATCTGCATTCGATCGGCCTGGCCTACAACGACCTCA
AGCCCGAGAACATCATGATCACCGAGGAACAGCTCAAGCTGATCGACCTCGGTGCGGTGTCGCGCCTGAA
CTCCTACGGATACCTCTACGGCACACCGGGTTACCAGGCTCCCGAGATCGTGCGCACCGGCCCGACGGTG
GCCACCGACATCTACACCGTGGGCCGCACACTGGCCGCCTTGACGCTGTCGCTGCGGACCCGACGTGGAC
GCTACGTCGACGGCCTGCCGTCCGACGATCCTGTGCTGGAGACCTACGACTCGTACCACCGGTTGCTGCG
TCGCGCGATCGACCCGGATCCGCGGCGACGCTTCACCAGCGCCGAGGAGATGTCGTCGCAGCTTCTCGGT
GTGCTGCGCGAGGTGGTCGCGACCGACACCGGGGTTCCGCGGCCCGGCCTGTCGACGGTGTTCAGCCCAT
CACGCTCGACGTTCGGAGTGGACCTGCTGGTGGCGCACACCGACGTTTACGTTGACGGGCAGGTGCACTC
GGAGAAGCTGACCGCGCAGGAGATCGTGCGGGCGCTGCCGGTGCCGCTGGTCGACCGCACCGACGTCGGC
GCGCCGATGCTGGTGGCCAGCGTGCTCAGCGAGCCCGTCCACACGCTGGACCAGCTGCGTGCGGCGCGTC
ACGGTGCGCTCGACACCGAGGGCATCGACCTCAACGAGTCGGTCGAGCTTCCGCTCATGGAGGTCCGGGC
GCTGCTCGATCTCGGTGATGTCGCCAAGGCCACCCGCAAGCTCGAGGATCTCGCGGCGCGCGTCGGTTGG
CGCTGGCGGCTGGTCTGGTTCAAGGCCGTCTCCGAGATGCTCTCGGCCGATTACGATTCGGCGACAAAGC
ATTTCACCGAAGTGCTGGACACGCTGCCCGGTGAGCTGGCGCCCAAGCTCGCACTCGCCGCGACCGCGGA
GTTGGCGGGCACGGCCGACGAGTTGAAGTTCTACAAGACCGTGTGGAGCACCGACAACGGCGTGATCTCC
GCCGGGTTCGGCCTGGCCCGCGCGCAATCGGTCGCCGGTGAACGCGATATGGCCGTGCAGACGCTCGACG
AAGTTCCGCCCACCTCAAGGCATTTCACCACTGCCCGGCTCACCAGCGCGGTGACACTGCTGTCGGGCCG
GTCGACCAGTGAGATCACCGAGCAGCACATCCGCGACGCCGCACGCCGCGTCGAGGCCCTGCCAGACTCC
GAACCCCGCGTGTTGCAGATCCGCGCGCTGGTGCTGGGAACCGCGCTCGACTGGCTCGCCGACAACACCG
CGAGCAGCAACCACATTCTGGGATTCCCGTTCACCGAGCACGGTCTCAAGCTCGGCGTCGAGGCATCGCT
GCGCGCACTGGCCCGCATCGCTCCCACGCAGTCGCACCGCTACGCCCTGGTCGACCTGGCCAACAGCGTG
CGGCCGATGAGCACGTTCAAGCTTGGTGCGGCCGCGGGCAACACGCCTGGCATCAATCTGATCAAGGAGG
ACATGCGTGTCAAGGTGCATATGGAGGGCAACGTGAACGGTCACGCCTTCGTGATCGAGGGGGAGGGTAA
GGGTAAGCCTTACGAAGGGACCCAGACCGCCAACCTCACCGTCAAGGAGGGCGCCCCTCTCCCATTCTCG
TACGATATCCTCACTACCGCGGTGCATTACGGGAACCGCGTGTTCACCAAGTACCCCGAGGATATCCCTG
ACTACTTCAAGCAGAGCTTCCCGGAGGGATACTCCTGGGAGCGGACGATGACCTTCGAAGACAAGGGTAT
CTGTACGATCCGCAGCGACATCTCGCTGGAAGGGGACTGTTTCTTCCAGAACGTCCGTTTCAAGGGGACC
AACTTTCCGCCGAACGGCCCGGTCATGCAGAAGAAGACCCTCAAGTGGGAGCCGAGCACGGAGAAGCTGC
ACGTTCGGGACGGCCTCCTGGTCGGCAACATCAACATGGCGCTGCTGCTGGAAGGCGGCGGCCACTACCT
ATGCGACTTCAAGACCACGTACAAAGCGAAGAAGGTCGTCCAGCTGCCCGACGCGCACTTCGTGGACCAC
CGCATCGAAATCCTGGGGAACGATTCGGACTACAACAAGGTCAAGTTGTACGAGCACGCTGTGGCACGCT
ATAGCCCGCTCCCGTCGCAGGTCTGGTTCGAAGGCGGCGGCGGGGAGAACCTGTATTTCCAGGACTACAA
GGACGACGACGACAAGTGATTTAAATAACCCCTTGGGGCCTCTAAACGGGTCTTGAGGGGTTTTTTGTTA
ACTAGCGTACGATCGAATTCCTGCAGCTCACGGTAACTGATGCCGTATTTGCAGTACCAGCGTACGGCCC
ACAGAATGATGTCACGCTGAAAATGCCGGCCTTTGAATGGGTTCATGTGCAGCTCCATCAGCAAAAGGGG
ATGATAAGTTTATCACCACCGACTATTTGCAACAGTGCCGTTGATCGTGCTATGATCGACTGATGTCATC
AGCGGTGGAGTGCAATGTCGTGCAATACGAATGGCGAAAAGCCGAGCTCATCGGTCAGCTTCTCAACCTT
GGGGTTACCCCCGGCGGTGTGCTGCTGGTCCACAGCTCCTTCCGTAGCGTCCGGCCCCTCGAAGATGGGC
CACTTGGACTGATCGAGGCCCTGCGTGCTACGCTGGGTCCGGGAGGGACGCTCGTCATGCCCTCGTGGTC
AGGTCTGGACGACGAGCCGTTCGATCCTGCCACGTCGCCCGTTACACCGGACCTTGGAGTTGTCTCTGAC
ACATTCTGGCGCCTGCCAAATGTAAAGCGCAGCGCCCATCCATTTGCCTTTGCGGCAGCGGGGCCACAGG
CAGAGCAGATCATCTCTGATCCATTGCCCCTGCCACCTTACTCGCCTGCAAGCCCGGTCGCCCGTGTCCA
TGAACTCGATGGGCAGGTACTTCTCCTCGGCGTGGGACACGATGCCAACACGACGCTGCATCTTGCCGAG
TTGATGGCAAAGGTTCCCTATGGGGTGCCGAGACACTGCACCATTCTTCAGGATGGCAAGTTGGTACGCG
TCGATTATCTCGAGAATGACCACTGCTGTGAGCGCTTTGCCTTGGCGGACAGGTGGCTCAAGGAGAAGAG
CCTTCAGAAGGAAGGTCCAGTCGGTCATGCCTTTGCTCGGTTGATCCGCTCCCGCGACATTGTGGCGACA
GCCCTGGGTCAACTGGGCCGAGATCCGTTGATCTTCCTGCATCCGCCAGAGGCGGGATGCGAAGAATGCG
ATGCCGCTCGCCAGTCGATTGGCTGAGCTCATGAGCGGAGAACGAGATGACGTTGGAGGGGCAAGGTCGC
GCTGATTGCTGGGGCAACACGGGGGATCCACTAGTTCCATGAGCGTCAGACCCCGTAGAAAAGATCAAAG
GATCTTCTTGAGATCCTTTTTTTCTGCGCGTAATCTGCTGCTTGCAAACAAAAAAACCACCGCTACCAGC
GGTGGTTTGTTTGCCGGATCAAGAGCTACCAACTCTTTTTCCGAAGGTAACTGGCTTCAGCAGAGCGCAG
ATACCAAATACTGTCCTTCTAGTGTAGCCGTAGTTAGGCCACCACTTCAAGAACTCTGTAGCACCGCCTA
CATACCTCGCTCTGCTAATCCTGTTACCAGTGGCTGCTGCCAGTGGCGATAAGTCGTGTCTTACCGGGTT
GGACTCAAGACGATAGTTACCGGATAAGGCGCAGCGGTCGGGCTGAACGGGGGGTTCGTGCACACAGCCC
AGCTTGGAGCGAACGACCTACACCGAACTGAGATACCTACAGCGTGAGCTATGAGAAAGCGCCACGCTTC
CCGAGGGGAGAAAGGCGGACAGGTATCCGGTAAGCGGCAGGGTCGGAACAGGAGAGCGCACGAGGGAGCT
TCCAGGGGGAAACGCCTGGTATCTTTATAGTCCTGTCGGGTTTCGCCACCTCTGACTTGAGCGTCGATTT
TTGTGATGCTCGTCAGGGGGGCGGAGCCTATGGAAAAACGCCAGCAACGCGGCCTTTTTACGGTTCCTGG
CCTTTTGCTGGCCTTTTGCTCACATGTTCTTTCCTGCGTTATCCCCTGATTCTGTGGATAACCGTATTAC
CGCCTTTGAGTGAGCTGATACCGCTCGCCGCAGCCGAACGACCGAGCGCAACGCGTGCGGCCGCGGTACC
CGGGGATCCTCTAGAGTCGACCACCAAGGGCACCATCTCTGCTTGGGCCACCCCGTTGGCCGCAGCCAGC
TCGCTGAGAGCCGTGAACGACAGGGCGAACGCCAGCCCGCCGACGGCGAGGGTTCCGACCGCTGCAACTC
CCGGTGCAACCTTGTCCCGGTCTATTCTCTTCACTGCACCAGCTCCAATCTGGTGTGAATGCCCCTCGTC
TGTTCGCGCAGGCGGGGGGCTCTATTCGTTTGTCAGCATCGAAAGTAGCCAGATCAGGGATGCGTTGCAA
CCGCGTATGCCCAGGTCAGAAGAGTCGCACAAGAGTTGCAGACCCCTGGAAAGAAAAATGGCCAGAGGGC
GAAAACACCCTCTGACCAGCGGAGCGGGCGACGGGAATCGAACCCGCGTAGCTAGTTTGGAAGAATGGGT
GTCTGCCGACCACATATGGGCCGGTCAAGATAGGTTTTTACCCCCTCTCGGCTGCATCCTCTAAGTGGAA
AGAAATTGCAGGTCGTAGAAGCGCGTTGAAGCCTGAGAGTTGCACAGGAGTTGCAACCCGGTAGCCTTGT
TCACGACGAGAGGAGACCTAGTTGGCACGTCGCGGATGGGGATCGCTGAAGACTCAGCGCAGCGGGAGGA
TCCAAGCCTCATACGTCAACCCGCAGGACGGTGTGAGGTACTACGCGCTGCAGACCTACGACAACAAGAT
GGACGCCGAAGCCTGGCTCGCGGGCGAGAAGCGGCTCATCGAGATGGAGACCTGGACCCCTCCACAGGAC
CGGGCGAAGAAGGCAGCCGCCAGCGCCATCACGCTGGAGGAGTACACCCGGAAGTGGCTCGTGGAGCGCG
ACCTCGCAGACGGCACCAGGGATCTGTACAGCGGGCACGCGGAGCGCCGCATCTACCCGGTGCTAGGTGA
AGTGGCGGTCACAGAGATGACGCCAGCTCTGGTGCGTGCGTGGTGGGCCGGGATGGGTAGGAAGCACCCG
ACTGCCCGCCGGCATGCCTACAACGTCCTCCGGGCGGTGATGAACACAGCGGTCGAGGACAAGCTGATCG
CAGAGAACCCGTGCCGGATCGAGCAGAAGGCAGCCGATGAGCGCGACGTAGAGGCGCTGACGCCTGAGGA
GCTGGACATCGTCGCCGCTGAGATCTTCGAGCACTACCGGATCGCGGCATACATCCTGGCGTGGACGAGC
CTCCGGTTCGGAGAGCTGATCGAGCTTCGCCGCAAGGACATCGTGGACGACGGCATGACGATGAAGCTCC
GGGTGCGCCGTGGCGCTTCCCGCGTGGGGAACAAGATCGTCGTTGGCAACGCCAAGACCGTCCGGTCGAA
GCGTCCTGTGACGGTTCCGCCTCACGTCGCGGAGATGATCCGAGCGCACATGAAGGACCGTACGAAGATG
AACAAGGGCCCCGAGGCATT
