>Addgene plasmid #174914 | pMSR:MSMEG_0786:Dendra | depositor partial sequence | sequence record 339308 | partial
ATGACTTCACCCGAGAACCCTGATCTCCCAGACGCCGACGACGCTTACGTCGACAGCGGGCCGGGCACAC
AACCGGCGAGCCTGGAAGACCTCGACATGGACTCGGCGTCGACCATGCGGCCCATGGCGACGCAGGCCGT
GTACCGGCCCGAGTTCGACGACACCGACGGCACATCGCGCGGCACGGTGGTCACCGAGGCCTACGACCAG
GTCACCATGGCCACGCGCGCGTTGTCCCCGATGCGGCGCCTCGGCGGCGGGCTGGTGGAGATCCCGCGTG
TCCCCGAACGCGACCCGCTCACCGCGTTGATGACCAATCCGGTTGTGGCCGAGTCGAAACGGTTCTGCTG
GAACTGCGGCAAGCCCGTCGGACGGTCGACGCCAGACGGCCGCGCCCTGTCCGAGGGCTGGTGCCCGCAC
TGCGGCAGCCCGTATTCGTTCCTGCCGCAACTGTCCCCGGGCGACATCGTGGCCGACCAGTACGAGATCA
AGGGTTGCATCGCGCACGGCGGCCTGGGCTGGGTGTACCTGGCGTTCGACAAGAACGTCAACGACCGCCC
GGTGGTGCTCAAGGGTCTGGTGCATTCCGGTGACGCCGAGGCGCAGGCCATCGCCATGGCCGAACGGCAG
TTCCTCGCCGAGGTGACGCACCCGGGAATCGTCAAGATCTACAACTTCGTCGAGCACGAGGACAAGCACG
GCAACCCCGTCGGCTACATCGTGATGGAGTACGTCGGCGGCACGTCGCTCAAACAAGCCAGGGGCGCCAA
GCTCCCGGTGGCCGAGGCGATCGGCTACATGCTCGAGATCCTGCCTGCGCTGGGCTATCTGCATTCGATC
GGCCTGGCCTACAACGACCTCAAGCCCGAGAACATCATGATCACCGAGGAACAGCTCAAGCTGATCGACC
TCGGTGCGGTGTCGCGCCTGAACTCCTACGGATACCTCTACGGCACACCGGGTTACCAGGCTCCCGAGAT
CGTGCGCACCGGCCCGACGGTGGCCACCGACATCTACACCGTGGGCCGCACACTGGCCGCCTTGACGCTG
TCGCTGCGGACCCGACGTGGACGCTACGTCGACGGCCTGCCGTCCGACGATCCTGTGCTGGAGACCTACG
ACTCGTACCACCGGTTGCTGCGTCGCGCGATCGACCCGGATCCGCGGCGACGCTTCACCAGCGCCGAGGA
GATGTCGTCGCAGCTTCTCGGTGTGCTGCGCGAGGTGGTCGCGACCGACACCGGGGTTCCGCGGCCCGGC
CTGTCGACGGTGTTCAGCCCATCACGCTCGACGTTCGGAGTGGACCTGCTGGTGGCGCACACCGACGTTT
ACGTTGACGGGCAGGTGCACTCGGAGAAGCTGACCGCGCAGGAGATCGTGCGGGCGCTGCCGGTGCCGCT
GGTCGACCGCACCGACGTCGGCGCGCCGATGCTGGTGGCCAGCGTGCTCAGCGAGCCCGTCCACACGCTG
GACCAGCTGCGTGCGGCGCGTCACGGTGCGCTCGACACCGAGGGCATCGACCTCAACGAGTCGGTCGAGC
TTCCGCTCATGGAGGTCCGGGCGCTGCTCGATCTCGGTGATGTCGCCAAGGCCACCCGCAAGCTCGAGGA
TCTCGCGGCGCGCGTCGGTTGGCGCTGGCGGCTGGTCTGGTTCAAGGCCGTCTCCGAGATGCTCTCGGCC
GATTACGATTCGGCGACAAAGCATTTCACCGAAGTGCTGGACACGCTGCCCGGTGAGCTGGCGCCCAAGC
TCGCACTCGCCGCGACCGCGGAGTTGGCGGGCACGGCCGACGAGTTGAAGTTCTACAAGACCGTGTGGAG
CACCGACAACGGCGTGATCTCCGCCGGGTTCGGCCTGGCCCGCGCGCAATCGGTCGCCGGTGAACGCGAT
ATGGCCGTGCAGACGCTCGACGAAGTTCCGCCCACCTCAAGGCATTTCACCACTGCCCGGCTCACCAGCG
CGGTGACACTGCTGTCGGGCCGGTCGACCAGTGAGATCACCGAGCAGCACATCCGCGACGCCGCACGCCG
CGTCGAGGCCCTGCCAGACTCCGAACCCCGCGTGTTGCAGATCCGCGCGCTGGTGCTGGGAACCGCGCTC
GACTGGCTCGCCGACAACACCGCGAGCAGCAACCACATTCTGGGATTCCCGTTCACCGAGCACGGTCTCA
AGCTCGGCGTCGAGGCATCGCTGCGCGCACTGGCCCGCATCGCTCCCACGCAGTCGCACCGCTACGCCCT
GGTCGACCTGGCCAACAGCGTGCGGCCGATGAGCACGTTC
